Addgene plasmid #13506: pGEX4T1-Smad7-HA
Depositing lab: Jeff Wrana. Depositing organization: Sinai Health System. Publication: The MAD-related protein Smad7 associates with the TGFbeta receptor and functions as an antagonist of TGFbeta signaling. Hayashi H, Abdollah S, Qiu Y, Cai J, Xu YY, Grinnell BW, Richardson MA, Topper JN, Gimbrone MA, Wrana JL, Falb D. Cell. 1997 Jun 27. 89(7):1165-73. 10.1016/S0092-8674(00)80303-7 PubMed 9215638.
Backbone
  Vector backbone: pGEX-4T1
  Backbone size w/o insert (bp): 4900
  Vector type: Bacterial Expression
Growth in bacteria
  Bacterial resistance: Ampicillin, 100 μg/mL
  Growth temperature: 37°C
  Growth strain: DH5alpha
  Copy number: High Copy
Gene/Insert
  Gene/Insert name: SMAD7
  Species: H. sapiens (human)
  Insert size (bp): 1300
  GenBank ID: NM_005904
  Entrez Gene: SMAD7 (a.k.a. CRCS3, MADH7, MADH8)
  Tag / fusion protein: HA (C terminal on insert)
  Cloning method: Restriction Enzyme; 5′ cloning site BamHI (not destroyed); 3′ cloning site XhoI (not destroyed)
  Sequencing primers: 5′ pGEX 5'
Terms and licenses: Academic/Nonprofit Terms; Industry Terms
Depositor comments: Vector has TEV site. Note: The Smad7 gene in this plasmid has an A8G mutation. Protein expression and function is not affected.
How to cite: pGEX4T1-Smad7-HA was a gift from Jeff Wrana (Addgene plasmid # 13506 ; http://n2t.net/addgene:13506 ; RRID:Addgene_13506)
