[The description below was written by a language model from this plasmid's Addgene catalogue record.]
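Description:
pGEX4T1-Smad7-HA is a bacterial expression plasmid built on the pGEX-4T1 backbone (about 4.9 kb without insert) for producing human SMAD7 as a recombinant fusion protein in E. coli. It is maintained as a high-copy plasmid under ampicillin selection. No feature table accompanies the record, so the regulatory elements are not itemised. pGEX-4T vectors generally place the cloned open reading frame downstream of a glutathione S-transferase (GST) coding sequence under an IPTG-inducible tac promoter, with a plasmid-borne lacI repressor. This gives an N-terminal GST fusion that can be captured on glutathione resin.

The insert is the roughly 1.3 kb human SMAD7 coding sequence, cloned between BamHI and XhoI sites that both remain intact, so it can be excised or transferred. It carries a C-terminal HA epitope tag for immunodetection. The depositor notes that the vector contains a TEV protease site, which would presumably allow the affinity tag to be cleaved from SMAD7, although its exact position is not stated. The depositor also reports an A8G mutation in the Smad7 gene, said not to affect protein expression or function.

SMAD7 is an inhibitory Smad, and the associated publication describes it as associating with the TGFβ receptor and antagonising TGFβ signalling. The construct is therefore suited to making purified GST-SMAD7-HA for in vitro work such as pull-down and binding assays with receptor or other pathway components, though the record does not spell out a specific application.
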