>Addgene plasmid #13506 | pGEX4T1-Smad7-HA | addgene partial sequence | sequence record 19924 | 13506 with pGEX3'
TCAGTCACGATGCGGCCGCTCTAGATTAGAGGCTAGCATAATCAGGAACATCATACGGATACCGGCTGTT
GAAGATGACCTCTAGCCAGCACGGGCAGCTGCTGATGAACTGGCGGGTGTAGCACTGGCCCCAGCCCTTC
ACAAAGCTGATCTGCACGGTAAAGCCCGTCCACGGCTGCTGCATAAACTCGTGGTCATTGGGCCGCTGCA
GGCTGTACGCCTTCTCGTAGTCGAAAGCCTTGATGGAGAAACCGGGGAACACCTTGTGTACCAACAGCGT
CCTGGAGTCCGGGTTGTCCAGTGTGGCGGACTTGATGAAGATGGGGTAACTGCTGCGGTTGTACACCCAC
ACACCATCCACCTCCCGCGTCAGCTGGATGCCGCAGCCGATTTTGCTCCGCACCTTCTGCACCAGCTGAC
TCTTGTTGTCCGAATTGAGCTGTCCGAGGCAAAAGCCATTCCCCTGAGGTAGATCATAGAAGATATCCAG
AGAGGGCTCCTGGACACAGTAGAGCCTCCCCACTCTCGTCTTCTCCTCCCAGTATGCCACCACGCACCAG
TGTGACCGATCCCCAGGCTCCAGAAGAAGTTGGGAATCTGAAAGCCCCCCAGGGGCCAGATAATTCGTTC
CCCCTGTTTCAGCGGAGGAAGGCACAGCATCTGGACAGTCTGCAGTTGGTTTGAGAAAATCCATCGGGTA
TCTGGAGTAAGGAGGGGGGGGAGACTCTAGTTCGCAGAGTCGGCTAAGGTGATGGGGGTTGCAGCACACC
AGCTCGGGGTTGATCTTCCCGTAAGATTCACAGCAACACAGCCTCTTGACTTCCGAGGAATGCCTGAGAT
CCGGCCACCTGAACACTTTGCACAGC
