>Addgene plasmid #13506 | pGEX4T1-Smad7-HA | addgene partial sequence | sequence record 19925 | 13506 with pGEX5'
AAATCGGATCTGGTTCCGCGTGGATCGGATTACGATATCCCAACGACCGAAAACCTGTATTTTCAGGGCG
CCCATATGGGAGGATCCCCGGAATTCGCTGCTGCTATGTTCAGGACCAAACGATCTGGGCTCGTCCGGCG
TCTCTGGAGGAGCCGTGCGCCCGGCGGCGAGGACGAGGAGGAGGGCGCAGGGGGAGGTGGAGGAGGAGGC
G
